Addgene plasmid #122814: pAC10094_pLX-DEST-IRES-TagBFP2
Purpose: Plasmid 94:Lentiviral Gateway desination vector encoding TagBFP2
Depositing lab: Albert Cheng. Publication: Split Selectable Markers. Jillette N, Du M, Cheng AW. bioRxiv 452979 10.1101/452979.
Backbone
  Vector backbone: pLX302 (Addgene #25896)
  Modifications to backbone: Puromycin removed
  Vector type: Mammalian Expression, Lentiviral ; Gateway Destination
  Selectable markers: TagBFP2
Growth in bacteria
  Bacterial resistance: Chloramphenicol and Ampicillin, 25 & 100 μg/mL
  Growth temperature: 30°C
  Growth strain: ccdB Survival
  Copy number: Unknown
Gene/Insert
  Gene/Insert name: TagBFP2
  Cloning method: Ligation Independent Cloning
  Sequencing primers: 5′ TCCTCGGTCTCGATTCTACG; 3′ agcagcgtatccacatagcg
Terms and licenses: Academic/Nonprofit Terms; Industry Terms: Not Available to Industry
Depositor comments: Please visit https://www.biorxiv.org/content/10.1101/452979v2 for BioRxiv preprint.
How to cite: pAC10094_pLX-DEST-IRES-TagBFP2 was a gift from Albert Cheng (Addgene plasmid # 122814)
