[The description below was written by a language model from this plasmid's Addgene catalogue record and pLannotate feature annotations shown in this document.]
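Description:
pAC10094_pLX-DEST-IRES-TagBFP2 is a third-generation-style, self-inactivating HIV-1 lentiviral Gateway destination vector derived from pLX302, from which the puromycin resistance gene has been removed and a blue fluorescent marker added. It is maintained in E. coli through a high-copy ColE1/pUC origin with ampicillin resistance on the backbone. Because the Gateway cassette carries the ccdB toxin gene together with a chloramphenicol resistance gene, the empty vector is propagated in a ccdB-tolerant strain under dual chloramphenicol and ampicillin selection. An f1 origin, an SV40 origin and poly(A) signal, and remnants of lac, T7 and T3 elements are also annotated in the backbone.

The viral segment begins with an RSV promoter driving a truncated 5' LTR, followed by the Ψ packaging signal with a partial gag sequence, the RRE and a cPPT/CTS, and it ends in a ΔU3 3' LTR that inactivates LTR promoter activity after integration. An hPGK promoter remains annotated upstream of the cPPT, apparently without a downstream coding sequence now that puromycin is gone. The expression unit uses the CMV enhancer/promoter to drive the attR1–CmR–ccdB–attR2 cassette. An LR recombination with an entry clone replaces this cassette with a gene of interest, placing it upstream of a V5 epitope tag that can be fused C-terminally if the insert lacks a stop codon. Downstream, an EMCV IRES directs translation of TagBFP2 from the same transcript, and a WPRE enhances expression.

The result is a bicistronic lentiviral expression vector in which blue fluorescence, rather than drug resistance, identifies or allows sorting of transduced mammalian cells. It was deposited in connection with work on split selectable markers.
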