Features (pLannotate 1.2.2; 36 found; start..end, strand, type, name):
     65..368     +  enhancer       CMV enhancer: human cytomegalovirus immediate early enhancer
    369..572     +  promoter       CMV promoter: human cytomegalovirus (CMV) immediate early promoter
    595..719     +  protein_bind   attR1: mutant version of attR; recombination site for the Gateway® LR reaction LR Clonase™
    744..774     +  promoter       lac UV5 promoter: E. coli lac promoter with an "up" mutation
    798..827     +  promoter       cat promoter (fragment): promoter of the E. coli cat gene encoding chloramphenicol acetyltransferase
    828..1487    +  CDS            CmR: chloramphenicol acetyltransferase; cat; confers resistance to chloramphenicol
   1666..1824    +  CDS            ccdA (fragment): CCDA_ECO57 - Also known as H, letA. Experimental evidence at protein level: Swiss-Prot protein existence level 1. Antitoxin component of a type II toxin-antitoxin (TA) system which inhibits the post-segregational killing (PSK) of plasmid-free cells, also referred to as a plasmid addiction system. Binds to and blocks the activity of CcdB; will also remove bound CcdB protein from the CcdB-GyrA complex by forming a CcdA-CcdB complex, a process termed rejuvenation. Functions as a transcriptional corepressor for the ccdAB operon, repression also requires CcdB (By similarity). From Escherichia coli
   1829..2131    +  CDS            ccdB: CCDB_ECOLI - Also known as G, letB, letD. Experimental evidence at protein level: Swiss-Prot protein existence level 1. Toxic component of a type II toxin-antitoxin (TA) system, functioning in plasmid maintainence. Responsible for the post- segregational killing (PSK) of plasmid-free cells, also referred to as a plasmid addiction system. Half-life of over 2 hours. Cell killing by CcdB is accompanied by filamentation, defects in chromosome and plasmid segregation, defects in cell division, formation of anucleate cells, decreased DNA synthesis and plasmid loss. Interferes with the activity of DN
   2175..2299    -  protein_bind   attR2: mutant version of attR; recombination site for the Gateway® LR reaction LR Clonase™
   2301..2342    +  CDS            V5 tag: epitope tag from simian virus 5
   2381..2950    +  misc_feature   IRES2: internal ribosome entry site (IRES) of the encephalomyocarditis virus (EMCV)
   2950..3651    +  CDS            TagBFP: monomeric blue fluorescent protein mammalian codon-optimized
   3675..4263    +  misc_feature   WPRE: woodchuck hepatitis virus posttranscriptional regulatory element
   4314..4333    +  misc_feature   cPPT/CTS (fragment): central polypurine tract and central termination sequence of HIV-1
   4335..4568    +  LTR            3' LTR (ΔU3): self-inactivating 3' long terminal repeat (LTR) from HIV-1
   4646..4767    +  polyA_signal   SV40 poly(A) signal: SV40 polyadenylation signal
   4807..4942    +  rep_origin     SV40 ori: SV40 origin of replication
   4963..4981    -  promoter       T7 promoter: promoter for bacteriophage T7 RNA polymerase
   4989..5144    +  CDS            lacZα (fragment): LacZα fragment of β-galactosidase; lacZ fragment
   5149..5577    +  rep_origin     f1 ori (sequence partly withheld): f1 bacteriophage origin of replication; arrow indicates direction of (+) strand synthesis
   5630..5734    +  promoter       AmpR promoter: bla
   5735..6595    +  CDS            AmpR: β-lactamase; bla; confers resistance to ampicillin, carbenicillin, and related antibiotics
   6766..7354    +  rep_origin     ori: high-copy-number ColE1/pMB1/pBR322/pUC origin of replication
   7537..7629    +  CDS            lacI (fragment): lac repressor; lacI; The lac repressor binds to the lac operator to inhibit transcription in E. coli. This inhibition can be relieved by adding lactose or isopropyl-β-D-thiogalactopyranoside (IPTG).
   7642..7663    +  protein_bind   CAP binding site: CAP binding activates transcription in the presence of cAMP. E. coli catabolite activator protein
   7678..7708    +  promoter       lac promoter: promoter for the E. coli lac operon
   7716..7732    +  protein_bind   lac operator: The lac repressor binds to the lac operator to inhibit transcription in E. coli. This inhibition can be relieved by adding lactose or isopropyl-β-D-thiogalactopyranoside (IPTG). lac repressor encoded by lacI
   7777..7795    +  promoter       T3 promoter: promoter for bacteriophage T3 RNA polymerase
   7823..8049    +  promoter       RSV promoter: Rous sarcoma virus enhancer/promoter
   8050..8230    +  LTR            5' LTR (truncated): truncated 5' long terminal repeat (LTR) from HIV-1
   8277..8402    +  misc_feature   HIV-1 Ψ: packaging signal of human immunodeficiency virus type 1
   8386..8749    +  CDS            HIV-1 gag (fragment): gag protein from human immunodeficiency virus 1; gag
   8895..9128    +  misc_feature   RRE: The Rev response element (RRE) of HIV-1 allows for Rev-dependent mRNA export from the nucleus to the cytoplasm.
   9505..9531    +  CDS            Rev (fragment): human immunodeficiency virus 1 (HIV-1) Rev protein; rev; enhances nuclear export of unspliced and incompletely spliced viral mRNAs
   9532..10032   +  promoter       hPGK promoter: human phosphoglycerate kinase 1 promoter
  10094..10211   +  misc_feature   cPPT/CTS: central polypurine tract and central termination sequence of HIV-1
>Addgene plasmid #122814 | pAC10094_pLX-DEST-IRES-TagBFP2 | depositor full sequence | sequence record 234280 | pAC10094_pLX-DEST-IRES-TagBFP2 sequence 10263 bps
CCCGGGGTTATTAATAGTAATCAATTACGGGGTCATTAGTTCATAGCCCATATATGGAGTTCCGCGTTAC
ATAACTTACGGTAAATGGCCCGCCTGGCTGACCGCCCAACGACCCCCGCCCATTGACGTCAATAATGACG
TATGTTCCCATAGTAACGCCAATAGGGACTTTCCATTGACGTCAATGGGTGGAGTATTTACGGTAAACTG
CCCACTTGGCAGTACATCAAGTGTATCATATGCCAAGTACGCCCCCTATTGACGTCAATGACGGTAAATG
GCCCGCCTGGCATTATGCCCAGTACATGACCTTATGGGACTTTCCTACTTGGCAGTACATCTACGTATTA
GTCATCGCTATTACCATGGTGATGCGGTTTTGGCAGTACATCAATGGGCGTGGATAGCGGTTTGACTCAC
GGGGATTTCCAAGTCTCCACCCCATTGACGTCAATGGGAGTTTGTTTTGGCACCAAAATCAACGGGACTT
TCCAAAATGTCGTAACAACTCCGCCCCATTGACGCAAATGGGCGGTAGGCGTGTACGGTGGGAGGTCTAT
ATAAGCAGAGCTCTCTGGCTAACTGTCGGGATCAACAAGTTTGTACAAAAAAGCTGAACGAGAAACGTAA
AATGATATAAATATCAATATATTAAATTAGATTTTGCATAAAAAACAGACTACATAATACTGTAAAACAC
AACATATCCAGTCACTATGGCGGCCGCATTAGGCACCCCAGGCTTTACACTTTATGCTTCCGGCTCGTAT
AATGTGTGGATTTTGAGTTAGGATCCGTCGAGATTTTCAGGAGCTAAGGAAGCTAAAATGGAGAAAAAAA
TCACTGGATATACCACCGTTGATATATCCCAATGGCATCGTAAAGAACATTTTGAGGCATTTCAGTCAGT
TGCTCAATGTACCTATAACCAGACCGTTCAGCTGGATATTACGGCCTTTTTAAAGACCGTAAAGAAAAAT
AAGCACAAGTTTTATCCGGCCTTTATTCACATTCTTGCCCGCCTGATGAATGCTCATCCGGAATTCCGTA
TGGCAATGAAAGACGGTGAGCTGGTGATATGGGATAGTGTTCACCCTTGTTACACCGTTTTCCATGAGCA
AACTGAAACGTTTTCATCGCTCTGGAGTGAATACCACGACGATTTCCGGCAGTTTCTACACATATATTCG
CAAGATGTGGCGTGTTACGGTGAAAACCTGGCCTATTTCCCTAAAGGGTTTATTGAGAATATGTTTTTCG
TCTCAGCCAATCCCTGGGTGAGTTTCACCAGTTTTGATTTAAACGTGGCCAATATGGACAACTTCTTCGC
CCCCGTTTTCACCATGGGCAAATATTATACGCAAGGCGACAAGGTGCTGATGCCGCTGGCGATTCAGGTT
CATCATGCCGTTTGTGATGGCTTCCATGTCGGCAGAATGCTTAATGAATTACAACAGTACTGCGATGAGT
GGCAGGGCGGGGCGTAAAGATCTGGATCCGGCTTACTAAAAGCCAGATAACAGTATGCGTATTTGCGCGC
TGATTTTTGCGGTATAAGAATATATACTGATATGTATACCCGAAGTATGTCAAAAAGAGGTATGCTATGA
AGCAGCGTATTACAGTGACAGTTGACAGCGACAGCTATCAGTTGCTCAAGGCATATATGATGTCAATATC
TCCGGTCTGGTAAGCACAACCATGCAGAATGAAGCCCGTCGTCTGCGTGCCGAACGCTGGAAAGCGGAAA
ATCAGGAAGGGATGGCTGAGGTCGCCCGGTTTATTGAAATGAACGGCTCTTTTGCTGACGAGAACAGGGG
CTGGTGAAATGCAGTTTAAGGTTTACACCTATAAAAGAGAGAGCCGTTATCGTCTGTTTGTGGATGTACA
GAGTGATATTATTGACACGCCCGGGCGACGGATGGTGATCCCCCTGGCCAGTGCACGTCTGCTGTCAGAT
AAAGTCTCCCGTGAACTTTACCCGGTGGTGCATATCGGGGATGAAAGCTGGCGCATGATGACCACCGATA
TGGCCAGTGTGCCGGTCTCCGTTATCGGGGAAGAAGTGGCTGATCTCAGCCACCGCGAAAATGACATCAA
AAACGCCATTAACCTGATGTTCTGGGGAATATAAATGTCAGGCTCCCTTATACACAGCCAGTCTGCAGGT
CGACCATAGTGACTGGATATGTTGTGTTTTACAGTATTATGTAGTCTGTTTTTTATGCAAAATCTAATTT
AATATATTGATATTTATATCATTTTACGTTTCTCGTTCAGCTTTCTTGTACAAAGTGGTTGGTAAGCCTA
TCCCTAACCCTCTCCTCGGTCTCGATTCTACGTAGTAATGAGCTAGCAGTCTCGAGGTTAACGAATTCCG
CCCCCCCCCTAACGTTACTGGCCGAAGCCGCTTGGAATAAGGCCGGTGTGCGCTTGTCTATATGTTATTT
TCCACCATATTGCCGTCTTTTGGCAATGTGAGGGCCCGGAAACCTGGCCCTGTCTTCTTGACGAGCATTC
CTAGGGGTCTTTCCCCTCTCGCCAAAGGAATGCAAGGTCTGTTGAATGTCGTGAAGGAAGCAGTTCCTCT
GGAAGCTTCTTGAAGACAAACAACGTCTGTAGCGACCCTTTGCAGGCAGCGGAACCCCCCACCTGGCGAC
AGGTGCCCCTGCGGCCAAAAGCCACGTGTATAAGATACACCTGCAAAGGCGGCACAACCCCAGTGCCACG
TTGTGAGTTGGATAGTTGTGGAAAGAGTCAAATGGCTCTCCTCAAGCGTATTCAACAAGGGGCTGAAGGA
TGCCCAGAAGGTACCCCATTGTATGGGATCTGATCTGGGGCCTCGGTGCACATGCTTTACATGTGTTTAG
TCGAGGTTAAAAAAACGTCTAGGCCCCCCGAACCACGGGGACGTGGTTTTCCTTTGAAAAACACGATAAT
ACCATGGCCATGAGCGAGCTGATTAAGGAGAACATGCACATGAAGCTGTACATGGAGGGCACCGTGGACA
ACCATCACTTCAAGTGCACATCCGAGGGCGAAGGCAAGCCCTACGAGGGCACCCAGACCATGAGAATCAA
GGTGGTCGAGGGCGGCCCTCTCCCCTTCGCCTTCGACATCCTGGCTACTAGCTTCCTCTACGGCAGCAAG
ACCTTCATCAACCACACCCAGGGCATCCCCGACTTCTTCAAGCAGTCCTTCCCTGAGGGCTTCACATGGG
AGAGAGTCACCACATACGAAGACGGGGGCGTGCTGACCGCTACCCAGGACACCAGCCTCCAGGACGGCTG
CCTCATCTACAACGTCAAGATCAGAGGGGTGAACTTCACATCCAACGGCCCTGTGATGCAGAAGAAAACA
CTCGGCTGGGAGGCCTTCACCGAGACGCTGTACCCCGCTGACGGCGGCCTGGAAGGCAGAAACGACATGG
CCCTGAAGCTCGTGGGCGGGAGCCATCTGATCGCAAACATCAAGACCACATATAGATCCAAGAAACCCGC
TAAGAACCTCAAGATGCCTGGCGTCTACTATGTGGACTACAGACTGGAAAGAATCAAGGAGGCCAACAAC
GAGACCTACGTCGAGCAGCACGAGGTGGCAGTGGCCAGATACTGCGACCTCCCTAGCAAACTGGGGCACA
AGCTTAATTAACACCGGTGGCGCGTTAAGTCGACAATCAACCTCTGGATTACAAAATTTGTGAAAGATTG
ACTGGTATTCTTAACTATGTTGCTCCTTTTACGCTATGTGGATACGCTGCTTTAATGCCTTTGTATCATG
CTATTGCTTCCCGTATGGCTTTCATTTTCTCCTCCTTGTATAAATCCTGGTTGCTGTCTCTTTATGAGGA
GTTGTGGCCCGTTGTCAGGCAACGTGGCGTGGTGTGCACTGTGTTTGCTGACGCAACCCCCACTGGTTGG
GGCATTGCCACCACCTGTCAGCTCCTTTCCGGGACTTTCGCTTTCCCCCTCCCTATTGCCACGGCGGAAC
TCATCGCCGCCTGCCTTGCCCGCTGCTGGACAGGGGCTCGGCTGTTGGGCACTGACAATTCCGTGGTGTT
GTCGGGGAAATCATCGTCCTTTCCTTGGCTGCTCGCCTGTGTTGCCACCTGGATTCTGCGCGGGACGTCC
TTCTGCTACGTCCCTTCGGCCCTCAATCCAGCGGACCTTCCTTCCCGCGGCCTGCTGCCGGCTCTGCGGC
CTCTTCCGCGTCTTCGCCTTCGCCCTCAGACGAGTCGGATCTCCCTTTGGGCCGCCTCCCCGCGTCGACT
TTAAGACCAATGACTTACAAGGCAGCTGTAGATCTTAGCCACTTTTTAAAAGAAAAGGGGGGACTGGAAG
GGCTAATTCACTCCCAACGAAGACAAGATCTGCTTTTTGCTTGTACTGGGTCTCTCTGGTTAGACCAGAT
CTGAGCCTGGGAGCTCTCTGGCTAACTAGGGAACCCACTGCTTAAGCCTCAATAAAGCTTGCCTTGAGTG
CTTCAAGTAGTGTGTGCCCGTCTGTTGTGTGACTCTGGTAACTAGAGATCCCTCAGACCCTTTTAGTCAG
TGTGGAAAATCTCTAGCAGTACGTATAGTAGTTCATGTCATCTTATTATTCAGTATTTATAACTTGCAAA
GAAATGAATATCAGAGAGTGAGAGGAACTTGTTTATTGCAGCTTATAATGGTTACAAATAAAGCAATAGC
ATCACAAATTTCACAAATAAAGCATTTTTTTCACTGCATTCTAGTTGTGGTTTGTCCAAACTCATCAATG
TATCTTATCATGTCTGGCTCTAGCTATCCCGCCCCTAACTCCGCCCATCCCGCCCCTAACTCCGCCCAGT
TCCGCCCATTCTCCGCCCCATGGCTGACTAATTTTTTTTATTTATGCAGAGGCCGAGGCCGCCTCGGCCT
CTGAGCTATTCCAGAAGTAGTGAGGAGGCTTTTTTGGAGGCCTAGGGACGTACCCAATTCGCCCTATAGT
GAGTCGTATTACGCGCGCTCACTGGCCGTCGTTTTACAACGTCGTGACTGGGAAAACCCTGGCGTTACCC
AACTTAATCGCCTTGCAGCACATCCCCCTTTCGCCAGCTGGCGTAATAGCGAAGAGGCCCGCACCGATCG
CCCTTCCCAACAGTTGCGCAGCCTGAATGGCGAATGGG
[124 nt withheld, positions 5149-5272]
C
[91 nt withheld, positions 5274-5364]
A
[49 nt withheld, positions 5366-5414]
CCTTTGACGTTGGAGTCCACGTTCTTT
[37 nt withheld, positions 5442-5478]
ACCCTATCTCGGTCTATTCTTTTGATTTATAAGGGATTTTGCCGATTTCGGCCTATTGGTTAAAAAATGA
GCTGATTTAACAAAAATTTAACGCGAATTTTAACAAAATATTAACGCTTACAATTTAGGTGGCACTTTTC
GGGGAAATGTGCGCGGAACCCCTATTTGTTTATTTTTCTAAATACATTCAAATATGTATCCGCTCATGAG
ACAATAACCCTGATAAATGCTTCAATAATATTGAAAAAGGAAGAGTATGAGTATTCAACATTTCCGTGTC
GCCCTTATTCCCTTTTTTGCGGCATTTTGCCTTCCTGTTTTTGCTCACCCAGAAACGCTGGTGAAAGTAA
AAGATGCTGAAGATCAGTTGGGTGCACGAGTGGGTTACATCGAACTGGATCTCAACAGCGGTAAGATCCT
TGAGAGTTTTCGCCCCGAAGAACGTTTTCCAATGATGAGCACTTTTAAAGTTCTGCTATGTGGCGCGGTA
TTATCCCGTATTGACGCCGGGCAAGAGCAACTCGGTCGCCGCATACACTATTCTCAGAATGACTTGGTTG
AGTACTCACCAGTCACAGAAAAGCATCTTACGGATGGCATGACAGTAAGAGAATTATGCAGTGCTGCCAT
AACCATGAGTGATAACACTGCGGCCAACTTACTTCTGACAACGATCGGAGGACCGAAGGAGCTAACCGCT
TTTTTGCACAACATGGGGGATCATGTAACTCGCCTTGATCGTTGGGAACCGGAGCTGAATGAAGCCATAC
CAAACGACGAGCGTGACACCACGATGCCTGTAGCAATGGCAACAACGTTGCGCAAACTATTAACTGGCGA
ACTACTTACTCTAGCTTCCCGGCAACAATTAATAGACTGGATGGAGGCGGATAAAGTTGCAGGACCACTT
CTGCGCTCGGCCCTTCCGGCTGGCTGGTTTATTGCTGATAAATCTGGAGCCGGTGAGCGTGGGTCTCGCG
GTATCATTGCAGCACTGGGGCCAGATGGTAAGCCCTCCCGTATCGTAGTTATCTACACGACGGGGAGTCA
GGCAACTATGGATGAACGAAATAGACAGATCGCTGAGATAGGTGCCTCACTGATTAAGCATTGGTAACTG
TCAGACCAAGTTTACTCATATATACTTTAGATTGATTTAAAACTTCATTTTTAATTTAAAAGGATCTAGG
TGAAGATCCTTTTTGATAATCTCATGACCAAAATCCCTTAACGTGAGTTTTCGTTCCACTGAGCGTCAGA
CCCCGTAGAAAAGATCAAAGGATCTTCTTGAGATCCTTTTTTTCTGCGCGTAATCTGCTGCTTGCAAACA
AAAAAACCACCGCTACCAGCGGTGGTTTGTTTGCCGGATCAAGAGCTACCAACTCTTTTTCCGAAGGTAA
CTGGCTTCAGCAGAGCGCAGATACCAAATACTGTTCTTCTAGTGTAGCCGTAGTTAGGCCACCACTTCAA
GAACTCTGTAGCACCGCCTACATACCTCGCTCTGCTAATCCTGTTACCAGTGGCTGCTGCCAGTGGCGAT
AAGTCGTGTCTTACCGGGTTGGACTCAAGACGATAGTTACCGGATAAGGCGCAGCGGTCGGGCTGAACGG
GGGGTTCGTGCACACAGCCCAGCTTGGAGCGAACGACCTACACCGAACTGAGATACCTACAGCGTGAGCT
ATGAGAAAGCGCCACGCTTCCCGAAGGGAGAAAGGCGGACAGGTATCCGGTAAGCGGCAGGGTCGGAACA
GGAGAGCGCACGAGGGAGCTTCCAGGGGGAAACGCCTGGTATCTTTATAGTCCTGTCGGGTTTCGCCACC
TCTGACTTGAGCGTCGATTTTTGTGATGCTCGTCAGGGGGGCGGAGCCTATGGAAAAACGCCAGCAACGC
GGCCTTTTTACGGTTCCTGGCCTTTTGCTGGCCTTTTGCTCACATGTTCTTTCCTGCGTTATCCCCTGAT
TCTGTGGATAACCGTATTACCGCCTTTGAGTGAGCTGATACCGCTCGCCGCAGCCGAACGACCGAGCGCA
GCGAGTCAGTGAGCGAGGAAGCGGAAGAGCGCCCAATACGCAAACCGCCTCTCCCCGCGCGTTGGCCGAT
TCATTAATGCAGCTGGCACGACAGGTTTCCCGACTGGAAAGCGGGCAGTGAGCGCAACGCAATTAATGTG
AGTTAGCTCACTCATTAGGCACCCCAGGCTTTACACTTTATGCTTCCGGCTCGTATGTTGTGTGGAATTG
TGAGCGGATAACAATTTCACACAGGAAACAGCTATGACCATGATTACGCCAAGCGCGCAATTAACCCTCA
CTAAAGGGAACAAAAGCTGGAGCTGCAAGCTTAATGTAGTCTTATGCAATACTCTTGTAGTCTTGCAACA
TGGTAACGATGAGTTAGCAACATGCCTTACAAGGAGAGAAAAAGCACCGTGCATGCCGATTGGTGGAAGT
AAGGTGGTACGATCGTGCCTTATTAGGAAGGCAACAGACGGGTCTGACATGGATTGGACGAACCACTGAA
TTGCCGCATTGCAGAGATATTGTATTTAAGTGCCTAGCTCGATACATAAACGGGTCTCTCTGGTTAGACC
AGATCTGAGCCTGGGAGCTCTCTGGCTAACTAGGGAACCCACTGCTTAAGCCTCAATAAAGCTTGCCTTG
AGTGCTTCAAGTAGTGTGTGCCCGTCTGTTGTGTGACTCTGGTAACTAGAGATCCCTCAGACCCTTTTAG
TCAGTGTGGAAAATCTCTAGCAGTGGCGCCCGAACAGGGACTTGAAAGCGAAAGGGAAACCAGAGGAGCT
CTCTCGACGCAGGACTCGGCTTGCTGAAGCGCGCACGGCAAGAGGCGAGGGGCGGCGACTGGTGAGTACG
CCAAAAATTTTGACTAGCGGAGGCTAGAAGGAGAGAGATGGGTGCGAGAGCGTCAGTATTAAGCGGGGGA
GAATTAGATCGCGATGGGAAAAAATTCGGTTAAGGCCAGGGGGAAAGAAAAAATATAAATTAAAACATAT
AGTATGGGCAAGCAGGGAGCTAGAACGATTCGCAGTTAATCCTGGCCTGTTAGAAACATCAGAAGGCTGT
AGACAAATACTGGGACAGCTACAACCATCCCTTCAGACAGGATCAGAAGAACTTAGATCATTATATAATA
CAGTAGCAACCCTCTATTGTGTGCATCAAAGGATAGAGATAAAAGACACCAAGGAAGCTTTAGACAAGAT
AGAGGAAGAGCAAAACAAAAGTAAGACCACCGCACAGCAAGCGGCCGCTGATCTTCAGACCTGGAGGAGG
AGATATGAGGGACAATTGGAGAAGTGAATTATATAAATATAAAGTAGTAAAAATTGAACCATTAGGAGTA
GCACCCACCAAGGCAAAGAGAAGAGTGGTGCAGAGAGAAAAAAGAGCAGTGGGAATAGGAGCTTTGTTCC
TTGGGTTCTTGGGAGCAGCAGGAAGCACTATGGGCGCAGCGTCAATGACGCTGACGGTACAGGCCAGACA
ATTATTGTCTGGTATAGTGCAGCAGCAGAACAATTTGCTGAGGGCTATTGAGGCGCAACAGCATCTGTTG
CAACTCACAGTCTGGGGCATCAAGCAGCTCCAGGCAAGAATCCTGGCTGTGGAAAGATACCTAAAGGATC
AACAGCTCCTGGGGATTTGGGGTTGCTCTGGAAAACTCATTTGCACCACTGCTGTGCCTTGGAATGCTAG
TTGGAGTAATAAATCTCTGGAACAGATTTGGAATCACACGACCTGGATGGAGTGGGACAGAGAAATTAAC
AATTACACAAGCTTAATACACTCCTTAATTGAAGAATCGCAAAACCAGCAAGAAAAGAATGAACAAGAAT
TATTGGAATTAGATAAATGGGCAAGTTTGTGGAATTGGTTTAACATAACAAATTGGCTGTGGTATATAAA
ATTATTCATAATGATAGTAGGAGGCTTGGTAGGTTTAAGAATAGTTTTTGCTGTACTTTCTATAGTGAAT
AGAGTTAGGCAGGGATATTCACCATTATCGTTTCAGACCCACCTCCCAACCCCGAGGGGACCCTTGCGCC
TTTTCCAAGGCAGCCCTGGGTTTGCGCAGGGACGCGGCTGCTCTGGGCGTGGTTCCGGGAAACGCAGCGG
CGCCGACCCTGGGTCTCGCACATTCTTCACGTCCGTTCGCAGCGTCACCCGGATCTTCGCCGCTACCCTT
GTGGGCCCCCCGGCGACGCTTCCTGCTCCGCCCCTAAGTCGGGAAGGTTCCTTGCGGTTCGCGGCGTGCC
GGACGTGACAAACGGAAGCCGCACGTCTCACTAGTACCCTCGCAGACGGACAGCGCCAGGGAGCAATGGC
AGCGCGCCGACCGCGATGGGCTGTGGCCAATAGCGGCTGCTCAGCAGGGCGCGCCGAGAGCAGCGGCCGG
GAAGGGGCGGTGCGGGAGGCGGGGTGTGGGGCGGTAGTGTGGGCCCTGTTCCTGCCCGCGCGGTGTTCCG
CATTCTGCAAGCCTCCGGAGCGCACGTCGGCAGTCGGCTCCCTCGTTGACCGAATCACCGACCTCTCTCC
CCAGGGGGTACCCAGCTGTCTAGAGAATTCTAGATCTTGAGACAAATGGCAGTATTCATCCACAATTTTA
AAAGAAAAGGGGGGATTGGGGGGTACAGTGCAGGGGAAAGAATAGTAGACATAATAGCAACAGACATACA
AACTAAAGAATTACAAAAACAAATTACAAAAATTCAAAATTTTCGGGTTTATTACAGGGACAGCAGAGAT
CCACTTTGGCGCCGGCTCGAGGGGG
